Addgene plasmid #26093: p15TV-L
Purpose: (Empty Backbone) SGC Empty backbone for bacterial expression under T7 promoter. Uses infusion based cloning method.
Depositing lab: Cheryl Arrowsmith. Depositing organization: University of Toronto.
Backbone
  Vector backbone: p15TV-L
  Backbone manufacturer: SGC
  Backbone size (bp): 7746
  Modifications to backbone: Derived from pET15b. Used for T7 promoter driven expression of recombinant proteins with the addition of a 21 amino acid N-terminal fusion tag with 6X His followed by a TEV cleavage site. Two stop codons are included at C-terminal cloning site.
  Vector type: Bacterial Expression
  Promoter: T7-lacO (lactose/IPTG inducible)
  Tag / fusion protein: 6xHis (N terminal on backbone); TEV cleavage site (N terminal on backbone)
Growth in bacteria
  Bacterial resistance: Ampicillin, 100 μg/mL
  Growth temperature: 37°C
  Growth strain: DH5alpha
  Copy number: Low Copy
Gene/Insert
  Cloning method: Ligation Independent Cloning
  Sequencing primers: 5′ T7; 3′ T7-term
Terms and licenses: Academic/Nonprofit Terms; Industry Terms: Not Available to Industry
Depositor comments: The p15TV-L vector (GenBank ID: EF456736.1) is a derivative of pET15b (Novagen) and is for infusion based cloning. It is used for T7 promoter driven expression of recombinant proteins with the addition of a 21 amino acid N-terminal fusion tag with 6X His followed by a TEV cleavage site. Two stop codons are included at C-terminal cloning site. Insertion of DNA sequence into the cloning/expression region is preformed using BD-Biosciences Infusion enzyme mediated directional recombination between complementary 15 nucleotide DNA sequences at the ends of the insert (PCR product) and BseRI linearized vector. Insertion of target sequence involves replacement of a SacB gene stuffer sequence, which provides for negative selection of the original plasmid on 5% sucrose. http://www.sgc.utoronto.ca/SGC-WebPages/toronto-vectors.php
How to cite: p15TV-L was a gift from Cheryl Arrowsmith (Addgene plasmid # 26093 ; http://n2t.net/addgene:26093 ; RRID:Addgene_26093)
