[The description below was written by a language model from this plasmid's Addgene catalogue record and pLannotate feature annotations shown in this document.]
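Description:
p15TV-L is an empty bacterial expression backbone of 7,746 bp, derived from pET15b and adapted for ligation-independent, In-Fusion-type cloning in structural genomics work. It carries the pBR322-family ColE1 origin together with the bom region and the rop gene, consistent with its catalogued low copy number, and is selected through the β-lactamase (AmpR) cassette conferring ampicillin resistance. Several tetracycline-resistance gene fragments and the tet promoter are annotated as non-functional remnants of the pBR322 ancestry. A plasmid-borne lacI gene with its own promoter supplies lac repressor.

The expression region consists of a T7 promoter followed directly by a lac operator, so transcription depends on T7 RNA polymerase supplied by the host and is inducible with lactose or IPTG. It also contains the T7 gene 10 ribosome binding site and a T7 terminator. Downstream of the RBS the vector encodes a 21-residue N-terminal tag containing 6xHis followed by a TEV protease cleavage site, allowing affinity purification and later tag removal. The short fragment that the annotation software labels capTEV probably reflects this tag. Two stop codons are provided at the C-terminal cloning junction.

The cloning site is occupied by a stuffer comprising the Bacillus subtilis sacB gene with its native promoter and control region. A loxP site is annotated just upstream of it, though the record does not explain its purpose. The vector is linearised with BseRI, and a PCR product bearing 15-nucleotide complementary ends replaces the stuffer by directional recombination. Because sacB is lethal on sucrose, uncut or parental plasmid is counter-selected on sucrose-containing medium.
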