Features (pLannotate 1.2.2; 22 found; start..end, strand, type, name):
    104..208     +  promoter       AmpR promoter: bla
    209..1069    +  CDS            AmpR: β-lactamase; bla; confers resistance to ampicillin, carbenicillin, and related antibiotics
   1240..1828    +  rep_origin     ori: high-copy-number ColE1/pMB1/pBR322/pUC origin of replication
   2014..2156    -  misc_feature   bom: basis of mobility region from pBR322
   2258..2449    -  CDS            rop: Rop protein, which maintains plasmids at low copy number; rop
   2466..2846    +  CDS            YPB1_ECOLX: Protein predicted: Swiss-Prot protein existence level 4. From Escherichia coli.
   3088..3712    -  CDS            TcR (fragment): tetracycline efflux protein; tet; confers resistance to tetracycline
   3727..3748    -  protein_bind   CAP binding site: CAP binding activates transcription in the presence of cAMP. E. coli catabolite activator protein
   3761..4843    -  CDS            lacI: lac repressor; lacI; The lac repressor binds to the lac operator to inhibit transcription in E. coli. This inhibition can be relieved by adding lactose or isopropyl-β-D-thiogalactopyranoside (IPTG).
   4844..4921    -  promoter       lacI promoter: lacI
   4929..5208    -  CDS            TcR (fragment): tetracycline efflux protein; tet; confers resistance to tetracycline
   5230..5248    +  promoter       T7 promoter: promoter for bacteriophage T7 RNA polymerase
   5249..5273    +  protein_bind   lac operator: The lac repressor binds to the lac operator to inhibit transcription in E. coli. This inhibition can be relieved by adding lactose or isopropyl-β-D-thiogalactopyranoside (IPTG). lac repressor encoded by lacI
   5288..5310    +  RBS            RBS: efficient ribosome binding site from bacteriophage T7 gene 10 (Olins and Rangwala, 1989)
   5329..5345    +  CDS            capTEV™ (fragment): composite tag for in vivo biotinylation, TEV protease cleavage, and 6xHis tagging
   5407..5440    +  protein_bind   loxP: Cre-mediated recombination occurs in the 8-bp core sequence (GCATACAT). Cre recombinase
   5455..5900    +  promoter       sacB promoter: sacR; sacB promoter and control region
   5901..7319    +  CDS            sacB: SACB_BACSU - Experimental evidence at protein level: Swiss-Prot protein existence level 1. From Bacillus subtilis (strain 168).
   7430..7479    +  CDS            SET1 (fragment): solubility-enhancement tag derived from T7 phage gene 10B
   7487..7534    +  terminator     T7 terminator: transcription terminator for bacteriophage T7 RNA polymerase
   7557..7661    -  CDS            TcR (fragment): tetracycline efflux protein; tet; confers resistance to tetracycline
   7709..7737    -  promoter       tet promoter: E. coli promoter for tetracycline efflux protein gene
>Addgene plasmid #26093 | p15TV-L | depositor full sequence | sequence record 52817 | Author sequence
TTCTTGAAGACGAAAGGGCCTCGTGATACGCCTATTTTTATAGGTTAATGTCATGATAATAATGGTTTCT
TAGACGTCAGGTGGCACTTTTCGGGGAAATGTGCGCGGAACCCCTATTTGTTTATTTTTCTAAATACATT
CAAATATGTATCCGCTCATGAGACAATAACCCTGATAAATGCTTCAATAATATTGAAAAAGGAAGAGTAT
GAGTATTCAACATTTCCGTGTCGCCCTTATTCCCTTTTTTGCGGCATTTTGCCTTCCTGTTTTTGCTCAC
CCAGAAACGCTGGTGAAAGTAAAAGATGCTGAAGATCAGTTGGGTGCACGAGTGGGTTACATCGAACTGG
ATCTCAACAGCGGTAAGATCCTTGAGAGTTTTCGCCCCGAAGAACGTTTTCCAATGATGAGCACTTTTAA
AGTTCTGCTATGTGGCGCGGTATTATCCCGTGTTGACGCCGGGCAAGAGCAACTCGGTCGCCGCATACAC
TATTCTCAGAATGACTTGGTTGAGTACTCACCAGTCACAGAAAAGCATCTTACGGATGGCATGACAGTAA
GAGAATTATGCAGTGCTGCCATAACCATGAGTGATAACACTGCGGCCAACTTACTTCTGACAACGATCGG
AGGACCGAAGGAGCTAACCGCTTTTTTGCACAACATGGGGGATCATGTAACTCGCCTTGATCGTTGGGAA
CCGGAGCTGAATGAAGCCATACCAAACGACGAGCGTGACACCACGATGCCTGCAGCAATGGCAACAACGT
TGCGCAAACTATTAACTGGCGAACTACTTACTCTAGCTTCCCGGCAACAATTAATAGACTGGATGGAGGC
GGATAAAGTTGCAGGACCACTTCTGCGCTCGGCCCTTCCGGCTGGCTGGTTTATTGCTGATAAATCTGGA
GCCGGTGAGCGTGGGTCTCGCGGTATCATTGCAGCACTGGGGCCAGATGGTAAGCCCTCCCGTATCGTAG
TTATCTACACGACGGGGAGTCAGGCAACTATGGATGAACGAAATAGACAGATCGCTGAGATAGGTGCCTC
ACTGATTAAGCATTGGTAACTGTCAGACCAAGTTTACTCATATATACTTTAGATTGATTTAAAACTTCAT
TTTTAATTTAAAAGGATCTAGGTGAAGATCCTTTTTGATAATCTCATGACCAAAATCCCTTAACGTGAGT
TTTCGTTCCACTGAGCGTCAGACCCCGTAGAAAAGATCAAAGGATCTTCTTGAGATCCTTTTTTTCTGCG
CGTAATCTGCTGCTTGCAAACAAAAAAACCACCGCTACCAGCGGTGGTTTGTTTGCCGGATCAAGAGCTA
CCAACTCTTTTTCCGAAGGTAACTGGCTTCAGCAGAGCGCAGATACCAAATACTGTCCTTCTAGTGTAGC
CGTAGTTAGGCCACCACTTCAAGAACTCTGTAGCACCGCCTACATACCTCGCTCTGCTAATCCTGTTACC
AGTGGCTGCTGCCAGTGGCGATAAGTCGTGTCTTACCGGGTTGGACTCAAGACGATAGTTACCGGATAAG
GCGCAGCGGTCGGGCTGAACGGGGGGTTCGTGCACACAGCCCAGCTTGGAGCGAACGACCTACACCGAAC
TGAGATACCTACAGCGTGAGCTATGAGAAAGCGCCACGCTTCCCGAAGGGAGAAAGGCGGACAGGTATCC
GGTAAGCGGCAGGGTCGGAACAGGAGAGCGCACGAGGGAGCTTCCAGGGGGAAACGCCTGGTATCTTTAT
AGTCCTGTCGGGTTTCGCCACCTCTGACTTGAGCGTCGATTTTTGTGATGCTCGTCAGGGGGGCGGAGCC
TATGGAAAAACGCCAGCAACGCGGCCTTTTTACGGTTCCTGGCCTTTTGCTGGCCTTTTGCTCACATGTT
CTTTCCTGCGTTATCCCCTGATTCTGTGGATAACCGTATTACCGCCTTTGAGTGAGCTGATACCGCTCGC
CGCAGCCGAACGACCGAGCGCAGCGAGTCAGTGAGCGAGGAAGCGGAAGAGCGCCTGATGCGGTATTTTC
TCCTTACGCATCTGTGCGGTATTTCACACCGCATATATGGTGCACTCTCAGTACAATCTGCTCTGATGCC
GCATAGTTAAGCCAGTATACACTCCGCTATCGCTACGTGACTGGGTCATGGCTGCGCCCCGACACCCGCC
AACACCCGCTGACGCGCCCTGACGGGCTTGTCTGCTCCCGGCATCCGCTTACAGACAAGCTGTGACCGTC
TCCGGGAGCTGCATGTGTCAGAGGTTTTCACCGTCATCACCGAAACGCGCGAGGCAGCTGCGGTAAAGCT
CATCAGCGTGGTCGTGAAGCGATTCACAGATGTCTGCCTGTTCATCCGCGTCCAGCTCGTTGAGTTTCTC
CAGAAGCGTTAATGTCTGGCTTCTGATAAAGCGGGCCATGTTAAGGGCGGTTTTTTCCTGTTTGGTCACT
GATGCCTCCGTGTAAGGGGGATTTCTGTTCATGGGGGTAATGATACCGATGAAACGAGAGAGGATGCTCA
CGATACGGGTTACTGATGATGAACATGCCCGGTTACTGGAACGTTGTGAGGGTAAACAACTGGCGGTATG
GATGCGGCGGGACCAGAGAAAAATCACTCAGGGTCAATGCCAGCGCTTCGTTAATACAGATGTAGGTGTT
CCACAGGGTAGCCAGCAGCATCCTGCGATGCAGATCCGGAACATAATGGTGCAGGGCGCTGACTTCCGCG
TTTCCAGACTTTACGAAACACGGAAACCGAAGACCATTCATGTTGTTGCTCAGGTCGCAGACGTTTTGCA
GCAGCAGTCGCTTCACGTTCGCTCGCGTATCGGTGATTCATTCTGCTAACCAGTAAGGCAACCCCGCCAG
CCTAGCCGGGTCCTCAACGACAGGAGCACGATCATGCGCACCCGTGGCCAGGACCCAACGCTGCCCGAGA
TGCGCCGCGTGCGGCTGCTGGAGATGGCGGACGCGATGGATATGTTCTGCCAAGGGTTGGTTTGCGCATT
CACAGTTCTCCGCAAGAATTGATTGGCTCCAATTCTTGGAGTGGTGAATCCGTTAGCGAGGTGCCGCCGG
CTTCCATTCAGGTCGAGGTGGCCCGGCTCCATGCACCGCGACGCAACGCGGGGAGGCAGACAAGGTATAG
GGCGGCGCCTACAATCCATGCCAACCCGTTCCATGTGCTCGCCGAGGCGGCATAAATCGCCGTGACGATC
AGCGGTCCAGTGATCGAAGTTAGGCTGGTAAGAGCCGCGAGCGATCCTTGAAGCTGTCCCTGATGGTCGT
CATCTACCTGCCTGGACAGCATGGCCTGCAACGCGGGCATCCCGATGCCGCCGGAAGCGAGAAGAATCAT
AATGGGGAAGGCCATCCAGCCTCGCGTCGCGAACGCCAGCAAGACGTAGCCCAGCGCGTCGGCCGCCATG
CCGGCGATAATGGCCTGCTTCTCGCCGAAACGTTTGGTGGCGGGACCAGTGACGAAGGCTTGAGCGAGGG
CGTGCAAGATTCCGAATACCGCAAGCGACAGGCCGATCATCGTCGCGCTCCAGCGAAAGCGGTCCTCGCC
GAAAATGACCCAGAGCGCTGCCGGCACCTGTCCTACGAGTTGCATGATAAAGAAGACAGTCATAAGTGCG
GCGACGATAGTCATGCCCCGCGCCCACCGGAAGGAGCTGACTGGGTTGAAGGCTCTCAAGGGCATCGGTC
GAGATCCCGGTGCCTAATGAGTGAGCTAACTTACATTAATTGCGTTGCGCTCACTGCCCGCTTTCCAGTC
GGGAAACCTGTCGTGCCAGCTGCATTAATGAATCGGCCAACGCGCGGGGAGAGGCGGTTTGCGTATTGGG
CGCCAGGGTGGTTTTTCTTTTCACCAGTGAGACGGGCAACAGCTGATTGCCCTTCACCGCCTGGCCCTGA
GAGAGTTGCAGCAAGCGGTCCACGCTGGTTTGCCCCAGCAGGCGAAAATCCTGTTTGATGGTGGTTAACG
GCGGGATATAACATGAGCTGTCTTCGGTATCGTCGTATCCCACTACCGAGATATCCGCACCAACGCGCAG
CCCGGACTCGGTAATGGCGCGCATTGCGCCCAGCGCCATCTGATCGTTGGCAACCAGCATCGCAGTGGGA
ACGATGCCCTCATTCAGCATTTGCATGGTTTGTTGAAAACCGGACATGGCACTCCAGTCGCCTTCCCGTT
CCGCTATCGGCTGAATTTGATTGCGAGTGAGATATTTATGCCAGCCAGCCAGACGCAGACGCGCCGAGAC
AGAACTTAATGGGCCCGCTAACAGCGCGATTTGCTGGTGACCCAATGCGACCAGATGCTCCACGCCCAGT
CGCGTACCGTCTTCATGGGAGAAAATAATACTGTTGATGGGTGTCTGGTCAGAGACATCAAGAAATAACG
CCGGAACATTAGTGCAGGCAGCTTCCACAGCAATGGCATCCTGGTCATCCAGCGGATAGTTAATGATCAG
CCCACTGACGCGTTGCGCGAGAAGATTGTGCACCGCCGCTTTACAGGCTTCGACGCCGCTTCGTTCTACC
ATCGACACCACCACGCTGGCACCCAGTTGATCGGCGCGAGATTTAATCGCCGCGACAATTTGCGACGGCG
CGTGCAGGGCCAGACTGGAGGTGGCAACGCCAATCAGCAACGACTGTTTGCCCGCCAGTTGTTGTGCCAC
GCGGTTGGGAATGTAATTCAGCTCCGCCATCGCCGCTTCCACTTTTTCCCGCGTTTTCGCAGAAACGTGG
CTGGCCTGGTTCACCACGCGGGAAACGGTCTGATAAGAGACACCGGCATACTCTGCGACATCGTATAACG
TTACTGGTTTCACATTCACCACCCTGAATTGACTCTCTTCCGGGCGCTATCATGCCATACCGCGAAAGGT
TTTGCGCCATTCGATGGTGTCCGGGATCTCGACGCTCTCCCTTATGCGACTCCTGCATTAGGAAGCAGCC
CAGTAGTAGGTTGAGGCCGTTGAGCACCGCCGCCGCAAGGAATGGTGCATGCAAGGAGATGGCGCCCAAC
AGTCCCCCGGCCACGGGGCCTGCCACCATACCCACGCCGAAACAAGCGCTCATGAGCCCGAAGTGGCGAG
CCCGATCTTCCCCATCGGTGATGTCGGCGATATAGGCGCCAGCAACCGCACCTGTGGCGCCGGTGATGCC
GGCCACGATGCGTCCGGCGTAGAGGATCGAGATCTCGATCCCGCGAAATTAATACGACTCACTATAGGGG
AATTGTGAGCGGATAACAATTCCCCTCTAGAAATAATTTTGTTTAACTTTAAGAAGGAGATATACCATGG
GCAGCAGCCATCATCATCATCATCACAGCAGCGGCAGAGAAAACTTGTATTTCCAGGGCCATATGAGTTC
TCCTCCTGAAAGATCCATAACTTCGTATAGCATACATTATACGAAGTTATGCGGCCGCGACGTCCACATA
TACCTGCCGTTCACTATTATTTAGTGAAATGAGATATTATGATATTTTCTGAATTGTGATTAAAAAGGCA
ACTTTATGCCCATGCAACAGAAACTATAAAAAATACAGAGAATGAAAAGAAACAGATAGATTTTTTAGTT
CTTTAGGCCCGTAGTCTGCAAATCCTTTTATGATTTTCTATCAAACAAAAGAGGAAAATAGACCAGTTGC
AATCCAAACGAGAGTCTAATAGAATGAGGTCGAAAAGTAAATCGCGCGGGTTTGTTACTGATAAAGCAGG
CAAGACCTAAAATGTGTAAAGGGCAAAGTGTATACTTTGGCGTCACCCCTTACATATTTTAGGTCTTTTT
TTATTGTGCGTAACTAACTTGCCATCTTCAAACAGGAGGGCTGGAAGAAGCAGACCGCTAACACAGTACA
TAAAAAAGGAGACATGAACGATGAACATCAAAAAGTTTGCAAAACAAGCAACAGTATTAACCTTTACTAC
CGCACTGCTGGCAGGAGGCGCAACTCAAGCGTTTGCGAAAGAAACGAACCAAAAGCCATATAAGGAAACA
TACGGCATTTCCCATATTACACGCCATGATATGCTGCAAATCCCTGAACAGCAAAAAAATGAAAAATATC
AAGTTCCTGAGTTCGATTCGTCCACAATTAAAAATATCTCTTCTGCAAAAGGCCTGGACGTTTGGGACAG
CTGGCCATTACAAAACGCTGACGGCACTGTCGCAAACTATCACGGCTACCACATCGTCTTTGCATTAGCC
GGAGATCCTAAAAATGCGGATGACACATCGATTTACATGTTCTATCAAAAAGTCGGCGAAACTTCTATTG
ACAGCTGGAAAAACGCTGGCCGCGTCTTTAAAGACAGCGACAAATTCGATGCAAATGATTCTATCCTAAA
AGACCAAACACAAGAATGGTCAGGTTCAGCCACATTTACATCTGACGGAAAAATCCGTTTATTCTACACT
GATTTCTCCGGTAAACATTACGGCAAACAAACACTGACAACTGCACAAGTTAACGTATCAGCATCAGACA
GCTCTTTGAACATCAACGGTGTAGAGGATTATAAATCAATCTTTGACGGTGACGGAAAAACGTATCAAAA
TGTACAGCAGTTCATCGATGAAGGCAACTACAGCTCAGGCGACAACCATACGCTGAGAGATCCTCACTAC
GTAGAAGATAAAGGCCACAAATACTTAGTATTTGAAGCAAACACTGGAACTGAAGATGGCTACCAAGGCG
AAGAATCTTTATTTAACAAAGCATACTATGGCAAAAGCACATCATTCTTCCGTCAAGAAAGTCAAAAACT
TCTGCAAAGCGATAAAAAACGCACGGCTGAGTTAGCAAACGGCGCTCTCGGTATGATTGAGCTAAACGAT
GATTACACACTGAAAAAAGTGATGAAACCGCTGATTGCATCTAACACAGTAACAGATGAAATTGAACGCG
CGAACGTCTTTAAAATGAACGGCAAATGGTACCTGTTCACTGACTCCCGCGGATCAAAAATGACGATTGA
CGGCATTACGTCTAACGATATTTACATGCTTGGTTATGTTTCTAATTCTTTAACTGGCCCATACAAGCCG
CTGAACAAAACTGGCCTTGTGTTAAAAATGGATCTTGATCCTAACGATGTAACCTTTACTTACTCACACT
TCGCTGTACCTCAAGCGAAAGGAAACAATGTCGTGATTACAAGCTATATGACAAACAGAGGATTCTACGC
AGACAAACAATCAACGTTTGCGCCTAGCTTCCTGCTGAACATCAAAGGCAAGAAAACATCTGTTGTCAAA
GACAGCATCCTTGAACAAGGACAATTAACAGTTAACAAATAAAAACGCAAAAGAAAATGCCGATATCCTA
TTGGCATTGACGTCAGGTGGCACTTTTCGAGGAGATCATGCACATGATGACGAAGCTTGCGGCCGCACTC
GAGGATCCGGCTGCTAACAAAGCCCGAAAGGAAGCTGAGTTGGCTGCTGCCACCGCTGAGCAATAACTAG
CATAACCCCTTGGGGCCTCTAAACGGGTCTTGAGGGGTTTTTTGCTGAAAGGAGGAACTATATCCGGATA
TCCCGCAAGAGGCCCGGCAGTACCGGCATAACCAAGCCTATGCCTACAGCATCCAGGGTGACGGTGCCGA
GGATGACGATGAGCGCATTGTTAGATTTCATACACGGTGCCTGACTGCGTTAGCAATTTAACTGTGATAA
ACTACCGCATTAAAGCTTATCGATGATAAGCTGTCAAACATGAGAA
