>Addgene plasmid #26093 | p15TV-L | addgene partial sequence | sequence record 32143 | 26093 with T7
TTTTGTTTAACTTTAAGAAGGAGATATACCATGGGCAGCAGCCATCATCATCATCATCACAGCAGCGGCA
GAGAAAACTTGTATTTCCAGGGCCATATGAGTTCTCCTCCTGAAAGATCCATAACTTCGTATAGCATACA
TTATACGAAGTTATGCGGCCGCGACGTCCACATATACCTGCCGTTCACTATTATTTAGTGAAATGAGATA
TTATGATATTTTCTGAATTGTGATTAAAAAGGCAACTTTATGCCCATGCAACAGAAACTATAAAAAATAC
AGAGAATGAAAAGAAACAGATAGATTTTTTAGTTCTTTAGGCCCGTAGTCTGCAAATCCTTTTATGATTT
TCTATCAAACAAAAGAGGAAAATAGACCAGTTGCAATCCAAACGAGAGTCTAATAGAATGAGGTCGAAAA
GTAAATCGCGCGGGTTTGTTACTGATAAAGCAGGCAAGACCTAAAATGTGTAAAGGGCAAAGTGTATACT
TTGGCGTCACCCCTTACATATTTTAGGTCTTTTTTTATTGTGCGTAACTAACTTGCCATCTTCAAACAGG
AGGGCTGGAAGAAGCAGACCGCTAACACAGTACATAAAAAAGGAGACATGAACGATGAACATCAAAAAGT
TTGCAAAACAAGCAACAGTATTAACCTTTACTACCGCACTGCTGGCAGGAGGCGCAACTCAAGCGTTTGC
GAAAGAAACGAACCAAAAGCCATATAAGGAAACATACGGCATTTCCCATATTACACGCCATGATATGCTG
CAAATCCCTGAACAGCAAAAAAATGAAAAATATAAAGTTCCTGAGTTCGATTCGTCCACAATTAAAAATA
